>Addgene plasmid #109615 | actc1b-mKate2-rab25b | depositor full sequence | sequence record 206552 | Full Sequence
CCACCTAAATTGTAAGCGTTAATATTTTGTTAAAATTCGCGTTAAATTTTTGTTAAATCAGCTCATTTTT
TAACCAATAGGCCGAAATCGGCAAAATCCCTTATAAATCAAAAGAATAGACCGAGATAGGGT
[37 nt withheld, positions 133-169]
AAAGAACGTGGACTCCAACGTCAAAGG
[32 nt withheld, positions 197-228]
GCTGGCTAAGAACTCATCAGCCTCCCCGGTCCATCTACCCACGTACCAATGCACCAATTGGCCACAATGA
CGGCTACTACATGGTGCCATTCCTTCCTCTTTATAGGAATGGAGACTACCTCCTGTCCAACAAGGCTCTT
GGATACGAGTACGCCTACCTGTTGGACCCAGGTCATTGCACAACACCAGAAATGCCCTCTGATCTGCAAA
AGACGTGAATATCTGTTCAGACACCCATATCCACTCTGTTCCACACAGGTCAGAGGTTTGTCCAGGAGTT
CTTGACAGAGGTGTAAAAAGTACTCAAAAATTTTACTCAAGTGAAAGTACAAGTACTTAGGGAAAATTTT
ACTCAATTAAAAGTAAAAGTATCTGGCTAGAATCTTACTTGAGTAAAAGTAAAAAAGTACTCCATTAAAA
TTGTACTTGAGTATTAAGGAAGTAAAAGTAAAAGCAAGAAAGAAAACTAGAGATTCTTGTTTAAGCTTTT
AATCTCAAAAAACATTAAATGAAATGCATACAAGGTTTTATCCTGCTTTAGAACTGTTTGTATTTAATTA
TCAAACTATAAGACAGACAATCTAATGCCAGTACACGCTACTCAAAGTTGTAAAACCTCAGATTTAACTT
CAGTAGAAGCTGATTCTCAAAATTGTTAGTGTCAAGCCTAGCTCTTTTGGGGCTGAAAAGCAATCCTGCA
GTGCTGAAAAGCCTCTCACAGGCAGCCGATGCGGGAAGAGGTGTATTAGTCTTGATAGAGAGGCTGCAAA
TAGCAGGAAACGTGAGCAGAGACTCCCTGGTGTCTGAAACACAGGCCAGATGGGCCCTCGAGCAGGAAAC
AGCTATGACCATGATTACGCCAAGCTATCAACTTTGTATAGAAAAGTTGGCACGCGCAGATTCCGTGTGG
GCCTGGTAATATCTTACCATTTTAAGCTATTTTAAGATTAGGGAAAAAAATTAAATAAAACTACTTTAAA
ATTACTTTCCTTAAAAAGCAACATATTTATTTAGTTTTTGTTTAACTGGCTCAAGATTGTAATATTTTAC
TTTTACATGTTTTTTTTAAGTACCTAAATGTGTTCAAAAGTAAAGTATGTTATTGTTTTTTTTTTTTTAA
TGTTAGCTAAGCTTTAAATTGTAATATATTACTTTTAAAAGTGACTTTTTAAAAATGTAAATAAAAAAGT
AACTATAAATGTGTAATGCATGTTATTTCTGTGGGTTTTTTAATTTTCATCTCAACTGGGCTTACAATTT
TAACATAATAAAAATCAAATCAAATCAAATCAGGCCCTTATTTGTCACATACACTCTTGTATACTGAAAT
AAACTAAATGTTGAGAAAAATTTAAATACACCAAAATAACGCATACCTTTTTTGTAATTACCTAAGTAAA
ACATTTAGTTCCTTTTTTAAGTGACTCAAGATTGTAATCTATTAATTGTAAAAGATAAAACTAGTGATCA
ATCTGACGTGCTTCTATGCAGCCTGTGAGATTAATTGTGATGTTTAATTATTAAACAATTTAAATGGATC
AAACATTTCACATGTGCTTATTGTGTCCAACAAAACCAGCAGAAGCACTTAAAAATATTGCATGACAACA
TGAGTTTTTAATGTAAATTATATATACTTCCTAAACGAAGTTAATCATATTTTCTAAAATAATAATGTCA
TTGAAATATTTAAATAAATGATAANCTTTAGTTGATTCAACATAAAATTGAAAGCAATAAGGACTTTTTT
TTTTTTACAGCGGTGAAGCAAAAGCNTGNAAATAATCATATAAATATAATAAATAAATAAATAAAATAAT
GGTTCTTGGTGCAAATATGAACACTTTAAATAAATATAGAATAAATATGATCAATAAGTCATAACGACGT
GTTTTATGTTGATTATAATTTAAACATGTTTCTAACGCAAGTTTTAAAAACTGTTTTAAAGTATTATTTT
AAGTTATAAGATCAATTTGACTCAACATTTTGTAGTGAAAATATGTTGTGTAAAATTAATATAATATACA
CTATAAAAATGCAAGGTTCCACACAATTCATTCATGTTGTCCCAACACAAATCGATTAAGTTAACAAATA
TATGTGGATTGAACATAAAAAATTAAGTTGTCCCAATGAAATCTCAAGAATTGTGTTGTTTCAGCTCATT
TTAAATAAGTAGTTTTAACAAGTAAAAAATAACATATTTTTGAGTGTGTATATATATATATTTATATATT
ACAAAATATAATAATATAAAATGTAAAAGATATAAACCATGCTACATATATTTAAGAGCTATTTTGCACA
TTACTTTTTTGCAAGCCATTTGAGTGTTTTTTTACAAATATATATTAGCTAAATATACAATATCTTAAAT
ATACAATTAATCAGACATGCAAAAAATGCATTTAACCTACATAAAAATACATGATCAACATATGTTTTAT
GCTGATTACAACTAAATCAAACGTAATGAAATTAATTTATAAAAGCGATTTAAATATGTCAATATTTTAA
GTTAAAATCACTTGAAACCTACTATAAATGAACTTAAATTTAAAAAATCTCCTTTAATTCCAATGCAGCA
CTGTTGTTTTTTCAGCTGAGGACCCCCGGTGCAGATGGTTGGCCCCCGGCCCGCTATTCTAAGGAAGCCT
TTCTTAATTTTAGGGCGGCGCTGCATGCGCTCAGATCAGATTCACGGGTGGAGAGGGTTATTTTCTCTTT
TTTATTTTTTCTTGCCTGCTCATATTTGGGCCTGTGTGAACCCCAGGCTCCGCCTCGGCCCCCAGGAGCC
GCTCTTATTTAAAGGGGATCCTCGCCTTCAGTCTTCGTCCCAGTGGAAGCATCAGTCTTGTGATAACAAC
TTGGTGAGTCCTACAGACCAGCGCTCGACTCTAGGCTTTAAATGCATTGATTTCTCTGGATTAGCTACCG
GGAGAGTTTTAACTTTGCTTATTAGTCTTGTGCTTGAACTGCTAGGTTTAAAGAGGGTTTTCTCTAATGC
ATGCATGAAGCGACAGCTGAAAACCAGAAATAGAGCGTTTGTCCTCCTGTTAAACTCTAGCCTTTCTTTG
GCATTTGTCAGTCCGAGTCTTCAGCTGCCGGCAGGAGATTGGGTTTCAGTAACACTTGCTGAGCACAAAC
TACACGTGCTTCCTTCAGATTTAATTCATTATTAATCATTCTAGATTTAAATGATCTTCTTACTCATTGC
TGATTATTTTAGCCTTGCGGAGCAGATTAAATGAGCACGTGTTTATTAAGATTGATTTAAATATAATTAA
TATTTCACCACTGTAGTTTTAAAATTGCCTTCTAAGTCATGGTTGATTTTTAATAGGTATCGGCTCTAAT
TAGATTACTATTTTGGTTTTTAAATGTTATTTCTATTTCATTTGTAGGCTCGTTTTTAATGTGATTTTAT
TAGATTCTAGTTTTAAAATCATCTTTTAGCCTTACTGAGCAGACTGAATGAACATGTTTCATTAAGATTA
ACTTCATTATAGTTAATTATTTAATCATTCTAGTGGATTATAAATCAGCTCTATTTAAATTGATTGTCGT
GTTTATTTCTATTTGATTTTTGATTATTTTTTAAGGTCGTTTTTATGTGATTTTTCCCCGATTCTAATTT
TAAACTAATTGTTTGATTTTTATATGATTCGACTCTTTTTAAATGAATTGTTTTGCTTTTTTTATTGAGC
ATATATATATATTATACAATTTCAATCAACAATTGTTGTGCTTTTTAAATGTTGTTTCTATTTCATTTCT
AGGGTCGATTTTATTCGATTCTAGTTTTAAAATCGTGATTTCTAACTCCTAACCTTACTGAGCAGACTGA
ATGAACATGTTTCATCAAGATTAACTTCATTATAGTTAATTATTGAATCGGGCTAGTGGTTTATAAATCA
GCTCTATTATAAATTAATTGTCATCATTATTTCTATTTAATTTTTATTATTTTTTTAGGATTATTTTTAA
GGGATTTTTTTCACGTTCTAGTTTTAAACTCAATGCTCATTACTGCTCACCCTTGCTGAGCAGTCTTTCG
TTAAGATTAAATTAATTAATAACCCATTCTAGTTTTAAAACAGTGTCTTAAGGCATAGCTGATATTTTAC
AAGTTTACTATTTAATATATCTCCATTTCTTTTTTTAGGGTCGATTTCATCTGATTTGATTAATTTTTAT
TATCTTCACTAAGCTTTTTGTTCTAGGTTTTATTCTCAGTATTATTACTGTTATATTTGAACTGAATTTC
TCCTCATAGTTTATTCATTTTATTTATTTATTTTTTGTTTATTCGCTATTTTGTATTTTAGTTTTTAATT
AGAAATTTTATTAGAATCGTTTTGAACTAGTTTTTATGCACTCTAACATTAATATTAAATCATAACTATT
ATTTTTATTATAATTTATTTGTGTTTATCTTTTTGTGTAGCTTTCATGTGTTTTTATTTTAGTTTTATTA
TGTTTGCATTGAATTTTTTGGACTAGTTTATATAACGATATACAGAAAAGCCATGACAACAAATGTTTTT
ATAATACCTATTAAGTATAAGCTAATCAGATTTCCACTATTCTGTTCAAAGTTAACATTATTAGCCATTC
TGATGGATCATTTGACATTTGTCATATGTCTTTATGAACACTGCTCTTTCAGATGCCACTTTTAAAGCTG
TTTTTTACAGTAAATGAACGTTTATTATTATGACATTATTTCCTAAGGCCTCTAGAGTACAGCAGGATGT
GGCGTGTGCATTACTGTGTAATTATGCTGACTGTAAATGTGCATTTATAGACTGTCAGCATGTCTGACTG
TGCGCTGTTGTGATTTGTCCTGCACAGACCAAGGCAAGTTTGTACAAAAAAGCAGGCTGCCACCATGGTG
AGCGAGCTGATTAAGGAGAACATGCACATGAAGCTGTACATGGAGGGCACCGTGAACAACCACCACTTCA
AGTGCACATCCGAGGGCGAAGGCAAGCCCTACGAGGGCACCCAGACCATGAGAATCAAGGCGGTCGAGGG
CGGCCCTCTCCCCTTCGCCTTCGACATCCTGGCTACCAGCTTCATGTACGGCAGCAAAACCTTCATCAAC
CACACCCAGGGCATCCCCGACTTCTTTAAGCAGTCCTTCCCCGAGGGCTTCACATGGGAGAGAGTCACCA
CATACGAAGACGGGGGCGTGCTGACCGCTACCCAGGACACCAGCCTCCAGGACGGCTGCCTCATCTACAA
CGTCAAGATCAGAGGGGTGAACTTCCCATCCAACGGCCCTGTGATGCAGAAGAAAACACTCGGCTGGGAG
GCCTCCACCGAGACCCTGTACCCCGCTGACGGCGGCCTGGAAGGCAGAGCCGACATGGCCCTGAAGCTCG
TGGGCGGGGGCCACCTGATCTGCAACTTGAAGACCACATACAGATCCAAGAAACCCGCTAAGAACCTCAA
GATGCCCGGCGTCTACTATGTGGACAGAAGACTGGAAAGAATCAAGGAGGCCGACAAAGAGACCTACGTC
GAGCAGCACGAGGTGGCTGTGGCCAGATACTGCGACCTCCCTAGCAAACTGGGGCACAGAGACCCAGCTT
TCTTGTACAAAGTGGTGGGGTCTGATGAGGCCTACAACTTCGTTTTCAAAGTGGTTCTTATTGGAGAATC
CGGTGTTGGCAAAAGCAACTTGCTGTCACGGTTCACCAAGAACGAGTTTAGCCACGACAGCCGGACGACC
ATCGGCGTGGAGTTCAGCACTAGAACTGTGCAGCTGAACGGACTCACTATTAAAGCTCAGATCTGGGACA
CCGCTGGATTGGAGCGGTACCGCGCCATCACCTCTGCATATTATCGAGGAGCGGTCGGAGCTCTGCTTGT
TTATGATATTTCCAAGCATCTGACGTATGAAAGTGCCGAGCGCTGGCTGAAGGAGCTCTACGATCACGCA
GATCCACACATCGTAGTGATGCTGGTGGGAAATAAATCAGACCTGGCAGCCGTGCGCTCCGTTCCTACAG
AGGACGCCAAAGACTTTGCAGAGAAGAATGGTCTTCTGTTCATGGAAACCTCAGCTCTGGAGTCAGTAAA
TGTGGAAGCAGCGTTCAACACTGTGCTTACAGAAATCCACAAGAAGGTGAACAGCAAAGAAGTGACCCGC
GGCTCCATCAGTGCAGTCACGTTGTCTCAACCTAAAACTCCAGCAGAAACCCAGGAGGAGAAGAAAACCT
GCTGTAAAAACTTGTGAAAGAGTCACAACTTTATTATACATAGTTGATAATTCACTGGCCGTCGTTTTAC
GGTACCATCGATGATGATCCAGACATGATAAGATACATTGATGAGTTTGGACAAACCACAACTAGAATGC
AGTGAAAAAAATGCTTTATTTGTGAAATTTGTGATGCTATTGCTTTATTTGTAACCATTATAAGCTGCAA
TAAACAAGTTAACAACAACAATTGCATTCATTTTATGTTTCAGGTTCAGGGGGAGGTGTGGGAGGTTTTT
TAAAGCAAGTAAAACCTCTACAAATGTGGTATGGCTGATTATGATCCTCTAGATCAGATCTGCGAAGATA
CGGCCACGGGTGCTCTTGATCCTGTGGCTGATTTTGGACTGTGCTGCTCGCAGCTGCTGATGAATCACAT
ACTTCCTCCATTTTCTTCCACTGATTGACTGTTATAATTTCCCTAATTTCCAGGTCAAGGTGCTGTGCAT
TGTGGTAATAGATGTGACATGACGTCACTTCCAAAGGACCAATGAACATGTCTGACCAATTTCATATAAT
GTGAAAACGATTTTCATAGGCAGAATAAATAACATTTAAATTAAACTGGGCATCAGCGCAATTCAATTGG
TTTGGTAATAGCAAGGGAAAATAGAATGAAGTGATCTCCAAAAAATAAGTACTTTTTGACTGTAAATAAA
ATTGTAAGGAGTAAAAAGTACTTTTTTTTCTAAAAAAATGTAATTAAGTAAAAGTAAAAGTATTGATTTT
TAATTGTACTCAAGTAAAGTAAAAATCCCCAAAAATAATACTTAAGTACAGTAATCAAGTAAAATTACTC
AAGTACTTTACACCTCTGGTTCTTGACCCCCTACCTTCAGCAAGCCCAGCAGATCCACTAGTTCTAGAGC
GGCCGCCACCGCGGTGGAGCTCCAGCTTTTGTTCCCTTTAGTGAGGGTTAATTGCGCGCTTGGCGTAATC
ATGGTCATAGCTGTTTCCTGTGTGAAATTGTTATCCGCTCACAATTCCACACAACATACGAGCCGGAAGC
ATAAAGTGTAAAGCCTGGGGTGCCTAATGAGTGAGCTAACTCACATTAATTGCGTTGCGCTCACTGCCCG
CTTTCCAGTCGGGAAACCTGTCGTGCCAGCTGCATTAATGAATCGGCCAACGCGCGGGGAGAGGCGGTTT
GCGTATTGGGCGCTCTTCCGCTTCCTCGCTCACTGACTCGCTGCGCTCGGTCGTTCGGCTGCGGCGAGCG
GTATCAGCTCACTCAAAGGCGGTAATACGGTTATCCACAGAATCAGGGGATAACGCAGGAAAGAACATGT
GAGCAAAAGGCCAGCAAAAGGCCAGGAACCGTAAAAAGGCCGCGTTGCTGGCGTTTTTCCATAGGCTCCG
CCCCCCTGACGAGCATCACAAAAATCGACGCTCAAGTCAGAGGTGGCGAAACCCGACAGGACTATAAAGA
TACCAGGCGTTTCCCCCTGGAAGCTCCCTCGTGCGCTCTCCTGTTCCGACCCTGCCGCTTACCGGATACC
TGTCCGCCTTTCTCCCTTCGGGAAGCGTGGCGCTTTCTCATAGCTCACGCTGTAGGTATCTCAGTTCGGT
GTAGGTCGTTCGCTCCAAGCTGGGCTGTGTGCACGAACCCCCCGTTCAGCCCGACCGCTGCGCCTTATCC
GGTAACTATCGTCTTGAGTCCAACCCGGTAAGACACGACTTATCGCCACTGGCAGCAGCCACTGGTAACA
GGATTAGCAGAGCGAGGTATGTAGGCGGTGCTACAGAGTTCTTGAAGTGGTGGCCTAACTACGGCTACAC
TAGAAGGACAGTATTTGGTATCTGCGCTCTGCTGAAGCCAGTTACCTTCGGAAAAAGAGTTGGTAGCTCT
TGATCCGGCAAACAAACCACCGCTGGTAGCGGTGGTTTTTTTGTTTGCAAGCAGCAGATTACGCGCAGAA
AAAAAGGATCTCAAGAAGATCCTTTGATCTTTTCTACGGGGTCTGACGCTCAGTGGAACGAAAACTCACG
TTAAGGGATTTTGGTCATGAGATTATCAAAAAGGATCTTCACCTAGATCCTTTTAAATTAAAAATGAAGT
TTTAAATCAATCTAAAGTATATATGAGTAAACTTGGTCTGACAGTTACCAATGCTTAATCAGTGAGGCAC
CTATCTCAGCGATCTGTCTATTTCGTTCATCCATAGTTGCCTGACTCCCCGTCGTGTAGATAACTACGAT
ACGGGAGGGCTTACCATCTGGCCCCAGTGCTGCAATGATACCGCGAGACCCACGCTCACCGGCTCCAGAT
TTATCAGCAATAAACCAGCCAGCCGGAAGGGCCGAGCGCAGAAGTGGTCCTGCAACTTTATCCGCCTCCA
TCCAGTCTATTAATTGTTGCCGGGAAGCTAGAGTAAGTAGTTCGCCAGTTAATAGTTTGCGCAACGTTGT
TGCCATTGCTACAGGCATCGTGGTGTCACGCTCGTCGTTTGGTATGGCTTCATTCAGCTCCGGTTCCCAA
CGATCAAGGCGAGTTACATGATCCCCCATGTTGTGCAAAAAAGCGGTTAGCTCCTTCGGTCCTCCGATCG
TTGTCAGAAGTAAGTTGGCCGCAGTGTTATCACTCATGGTTATGGCAGCACTGCATAATTCTCTTACTGT
CATGCCATCCGTAAGATGCTTTTCTGTGACTGGTGAGTACTCAACCAAGTCATTCTGAGAATAGTGTATG
CGGCGACCGAGTTGCTCTTGCCCGGCGTCAATACGGGATAATACCGCGCCACATAGCAGAACTTTAAAAG
TGCTCATCATTGGAAAACGTTCTTCGGGGCGAAAACTCTCAAGGATCTTACCGCTGTTGAGATCCAGTTC
GATGTAACCCACTCGTGCACCCAACTGATCTTCAGCATCTTTTACTTTCACCAGCGTTTCTGGGTGAGCA
AAAACAGGAAGGCAAAATGCCGCAAAAAAGGGAATAAGGGCGACACGGAAATGTTGAATACTCATACTCT
TCCTTTTTCAATATTATTGAAGCATTTATCAGGGTTATTGTCTCATGAGCGGATACATATTTGAATGTAT
TTAGAAAAATAAACAAATAGGGGTTCCGCGCACATTTCCCCGAAAAGTG
Features (pLannotate 1.2.2; 21 found; start..end, strand, type, name):
      7..228     -  rep_origin     M13 ori (fragment) (sequence partly withheld): M13 bacteriophage origin of replication; arrow indicates direction of (+) strand synthesis
    228..515     +  CDS            tyr (fragment) (sequence partly withheld): TYRO_ORYLA - Also known as tyro. Experimental evidence at transcript level: Swiss-Prot protein existence level 2. This is a copper-containing oxidase that functions in the formation of pigments such as melanins and other polyphenolic compounds. From Oryzias latipes (Japanese rice fish) (Japanese killifish).
   1097..1117    +  protein_bind   attB4: mutant version of attB; core recombination site for the Gateway® BP reaction BP Clonase™
   2025..2041    -  promoter       copia promoter (fragment): strong promoter from the Drosophila transposable element copia (Sinclair et al., 1986)
   5093..5113    +  protein_bind   attB1: mutant version of attB; core recombination site for the Gateway® BP reaction BP Clonase™
   5123..5818    +  CDS            mKate2: mKate2 is a basic (constitutively fluorescent) red fluorescent protein published in 2009, derived from Entacmaea quadricolor. It is reported to be a rapidly-maturing monomer with moderate acid sensitivity.
   5820..5844    -  protein_bind   attB2: mutant version of attB; recombination site for the Gateway® BP reaction BP Clonase™
   5846..6472    +  CDS            RAB25: RAB25_HUMAN - Also known as CATX8. Experimental evidence at protein level: Swiss-Prot protein existence level 1. Involved in the regulation of cell survival. Promotes invasive migration of cells in which it functions to localize and maintain integrin alpha-V/beta-1 at the tips of extending pseudopodia (PubMed:17925226). Involved in the regulation of epithelial morphogenesis through the control of CLDN4 expression and localization at tight junctions (By similarity). May selectively regulate the apical recycling pathway. Together with MYO5B regulates transcytosis (By similarity). From Homo sapie
   6484..6504    -  protein_bind   attB3: mutant version of attB; core recombination site for the Gateway® BP reaction BP Clonase™
   6508..6528    +  CDS            lacZα (fragment): LacZα fragment of β-galactosidase; lacZ fragment
   6544..6678    -  polyA_signal   SV40 poly(A) signal: SV40 polyadenylation signal
   6701..6784    -  CDS            large T antigen (fragment): large T antigen from SV40 (simian virus 40)
   7350..7390    -  misc_feature   MCS (fragment): pBluescript multiple cloning site
   7403..7421    -  promoter       T3 promoter: promoter for bacteriophage T3 RNA polymerase
   7466..7482    -  protein_bind   lac operator: The lac repressor binds to the lac operator to inhibit transcription in E. coli. This inhibition can be relieved by adding lactose or isopropyl-β-D-thiogalactopyranoside (IPTG). lac repressor encoded by lacI
   7490..7520    -  promoter       lac promoter: promoter for the E. coli lac operon
   7535..7556    -  protein_bind   CAP binding site: CAP binding activates transcription in the presence of cAMP. E. coli catabolite activator protein
   7569..7661    -  CDS            lacI (fragment): lac repressor; lacI; The lac repressor binds to the lac operator to inhibit transcription in E. coli. This inhibition can be relieved by adding lactose or isopropyl-β-D-thiogalactopyranoside (IPTG).
   7844..8432    -  rep_origin     ori: high-copy-number ColE1/pMB1/pBR322/pUC origin of replication
   8603..9463    -  CDS            AmpR: β-lactamase; bla; confers resistance to ampicillin, carbenicillin, and related antibiotics
   9464..9568    -  promoter       AmpR promoter: bla
