>Addgene plasmid #109615 | actc1b-mKate2-rab25b | addgene full sequence | sequence record 221218 | Addgene NGS Result
GCAAGTTTGTACAAAAAAGCAGGCTGCCACCATGGTGAGCGAGCTGATTAAGGAGAACATGCACATGAAG
CTGTACATGGAGGGCACCGTGAACAACCACCACTTCAAGTGCACATCCGAGGGCGAAGGCAAGCCCTACG
AGGGCACCCAGACCATGAGAATCAAGGCGGTCGAGGGCGGCCCTCTCCCCTTCGCCTTCGACATCCTGGC
TACCAGCTTCATGTACGGCAGCAAAACCTTCATCAACCACACCCAGGGCATCCCCGACTTCTTTAAGCAG
TCCTTCCCCGAGGGCTTCACATGGGAGAGAGTCACCACATACGAAGACGGGGGCGTGCTGACCGCTACCC
AGGACACCAGCCTCCAGGACGGCTGCCTCATCTACAACGTCAAGATCAGAGGGGTGAACTTCCCATCCAA
CGGCCCTGTGATGCAGAAGAAAACACTCGGCTGGGAGGCCTCCACCGAGACCCTGTACCCCGCTGACGGC
GGCCTGGAAGGCAGAGCCGACATGGCCCTGAAGCTCGTGGGCGGGGGCCACCTGATCTGCAACTTGAAGA
CCACATACAGATCCAAGAAACCCGCTAAGAACCTCAAGATGCCCGGCGTCTACTATGTGGACAGAAGACT
GGAAAGAATCAAGGAGGCCGACAAAGAGACCTACGTCGAGCAGCACGAGGTGGCTGTGGCCAGATACTGC
GACCTCCCTAGCAAACTGGGGCACAGAGACCCAGCTTTCTTGTACAAAGTGGTGGGGTCTGATGAGGCCT
ACAACTTCGTTTTCAAAGTGGTTCTTATTGGAGAATCCGGTGTTGGCAAAAGCAACTTGCTGTCACGGTT
CACCAAGAACGAGTTTAGCCACGACAGCCGGACGACCATCGGCGTGGAGTTCAGCACTAGAACTGTGCAG
CTGAACGGACTCACTATTAAAGCTCAGATCTGGGACACCGCTGGATTGGAGCGGTACCGCGCCATCACCT
CTGCATATTATCGAGGAGCGGTCGGAGCTCTGCTTGTTTATGATATTTCCAAGCATCTGACGTATGAAAG
TGCCGAGCGCTGGCTGAAGGAGCTCTACGATCACGCAGATCCACACATCGTAGTGATGCTGGTGGGAAAT
AAATCAGACCTGGCAGCCGTGCGCTCCGTTCCTACAGAGGACGCCAAAGACTTTGCAGAGAAGAATGGTC
TTCTGTTCATGGAAACCTCAGCTCTGGAGTCAGTAAATGTGGAAGCAGCGTTCAACACTGTGCTTACAGA
AATCCACAAGAAGGTGAACAGCAAAGAAGTGACCCGCGGCTCCATCAGTGCAGTCACGTTGTCTCAACCT
AAAACTCCAGCAGAAACCCAGGAGGAGAAGAAAACCTGCTGTAAAAACTTGTGAAAGAGTCACAACTTTA
TTATACATAGTTGATAATTCACTGGCCGTCGTTTTACGGTACCATCGATGATGATCCAGACATGATAAGA
TACATTGATGAGTTTGGACAAACCACAACTAGAATGCAGTGAAAAAAATGCTTTATTTGTGAAATTTGTG
ATGCTATTGCTTTATTTGTAACCATTATAAGCTGCAATAAACAAGTTAACAACAACAATTGCATTCATTT
TATGTTTCAGGTTCAGGGGGAGGTGTGGGAGGTTTTTTAAAGCAAGTAAAACCTCTACAAATGTGGTATG
GCTGATTATGATCCTCTAGATCAGATCTGCGAAGATACGGCCACGGGTGCTCTTGATCCTGTGGCTGATT
TTGGACTGTGCTGCTCGCAGCTGCTGATGAATCACATACTTCCTCCATTTTCTTCCACTGATTGACTGTT
ATAATTTCCCTAATTTCCAGGTCAAGGTGCTGTGCATTGTGGTAATAGATGTGACATGACGTCACTTCCA
AAGGACCAATGAACATGTCTGACCAATTTCATATAATGTGAAAACGATTTTCATAGGCAGAATAAATAAC
ATTTAAATTAAACTGGGCATCAGCGCAATTCAATTGGTTTGGTAATAGCAAGGGAAAATAGAATGAAGTG
ATCTCCAAAAAATAAGTACTTTTTGACTGTAAATAAAATTGTAAGGAGTAAAAAGTACTTTTTTTTCTAA
AAAAATGTAATTAAGTAAAAGTAAAAGTATTGATTTTTAATTGTACTCAAGTAAAGTAAAAATCCCCAAA
AATAATACTTAAGTACAGTAATCAAGTAAAATTACTCAAGTACTTTACACCTCTGGTTCTTGACCCCCTA
CCTTCAGCAAGCCCAGCAGATCCACTAGTTCTAGAGCGGCCGCCACCGCGGTGGAGCTCCAGCTTTTGTT
CCCTTTAGTGAGGGTTAATTGCGCGCTTGGCGTAATCATGGTCATAGCTGTTTCCTGTGTGAAATTGTTA
TCCGCTCACAATTCCACACAACATACGAGCCGGAAGCATAAAGTGTAAAGCCTGGGGTGCCTAATGAGTG
AGCTAACTCACATTAATTGCGTTGCGCTCACTGCCCGCTTTCCAGTCGGGAAACCTGTCGTGCCAGCTGC
ATTAATGAATCGGCCAACGCGCGGGGAGAGGCGGTTTGCGTATTGGGCGCTCTTCCGCTTCCTCGCTCAC
TGACTCGCTGCGCTCGGTCGTTCGGCTGCGGCGAGCGGTATCAGCTCACTCAAAGGCGGTAATACGGTTA
TCCACAGAATCAGGGGATAACGCAGGAAAGAACATGTGAGCAAAAGGCCAGCAAAAGGCCAGGAACCGTA
AAAAGGCCGCGTTGCTGGCGTTTTTCCATAGGCTCCGCCCCCCTGACGAGCATCACAAAAATCGACGCTC
AAGTCAGAGGTGGCGAAACCCGACAGGACTATAAAGATACCAGGCGTTTCCCCCTGGAAGCTCCCTCGTG
CGCTCTCCTGTTCCGACCCTGCCGCTTACCGGATACCTGTCCGCCTTTCTCCCTTCGGGAAGCGTGGCGC
TTTCTCATAGCTCACGCTGTAGGTATCTCAGTTCGGTGTAGGTCGTTCGCTCCAAGCTGGGCTGTGTGCA
CGAACCCCCCGTTCAGCCCGACCGCTGCGCCTTATCCGGTAACTATCGTCTTGAGTCCAACCCGGTAAGA
CACGACTTATCGCCACTGGCAGCAGCCACTGGTAACAGGATTAGCAGAGCGAGGTATGTAGGCGGTGCTA
CAGAGTTCTTGAAGTGGTGGCCTAACTACGGCTACACTAGAAGAACAGTATTTGGTATCTGCGCTCTGCT
GAAGCCAGTTACCTTCGGAAAAAGAGTTGGTAGCTCTTGATCCGGCAAACAAACCACCGCTGGTAGCGGT
GGTTTTTTTGTTTGCAAGCAGCAGATTACGCGCAGAAAAAAAGGATCTCAAGAAGATCCTTTGATCTTTT
CTACGGGGTCTGACGCTCAGTGGAACGAAAACTCACGTTAAGGCATTTTGGTCATGAGATTATCAAAAAG
GATCTTCACCTAGATCCTTTTAAATTAAAAATGAAGTTTTAAATCAATCTAAAGTATATATGAGTAAACT
TGGTCTGACAGTTACCAATGCTTAATCAGTGAGGCACCTATCTCAGCGATCTGTCTATTTCGTTCATCCA
TAGTTGCCTGACTCCCCGTCGTGTAGATAACTACGATACGGGAGGGCTTACCATCTGGCCCCAGTGCTGC
AATGATACCGCGAGACCCACGCTCACCGGCTCCAGATTTATCAGCAATAAACCAGCCAGCCGGAAGGGCC
GAGCGCAGAAGTGGTCCTGCAACTTTATCCGCCTCCATCCAGTCTATTAATTGTTGCCGGGAAGCTAGAG
TAAGTAGTTCGCCAGTTAATAGTTTGCGCAACGTTGTTGCCATTGCTACAGGCATCGTGGTGTCACGCTC
GTCGTTTGGTATGGCTTCATTCAGCTCCGGTTCCCAACGATCAAGGCGAGTTACATGATCCCCCATGTTG
TGCAAAAAAGCGGTTAGCTCCTTCGGTCCTCCGATCGTTGTCAGAAGTAAGTTGGCCGCAGTGTTATCAC
TCATGGTTATGGCAGCACTGCATAATTCTCTTACTGTCATGCCATCCGTAAGATGCTTTTCTGTGACTGG
TGAGTACTCAACCAAGTCATTCTGAGAATAGTGTATGCGGCGACCGAGTTGCTCTTGCCCGGCGTCAATA
CGGGATAATACCGCGCCACATAGCAGAACTTTAAAAGTGCTCATCATTGGAAAACGTTCTTCGGGGCGAA
AACTCTCAAGGATCTTACCGCTGTTGAGATCCAGTTCGATGTAACCCACTCGTGCACCCAACTGATCTTC
AGCATCTTTTACTTTCACCAGCGTTTCTGGGTGAGCAAAAACAGGAAGGCAAAATGCCGCAAAAAAGGGA
ATAAGGGCGACACGGAAATGTTGAATACTCATACTCTTCCTTTTTCAATATTATTGAAGCATTTATCAGG
GTTATTGTCTCATGAGCGGATACATATTTGAATGTATTTAGAAAAATAAACAAATAGGGGTTCCGCGCAC
ATTTCCCCGAAAAGTGCCACCTAAATTGTAAGCGTTAATATTTTGTTAAAATTCGCGTTAAATTTTTGTT
AAATCAGCTCATTTTTTAACCAATAGGCCGAAATCGGCAAAATCCCTTATAAATCAAAAGAATAGACCGA
GATAGGGT
[37 nt withheld, positions 4629-4665]
AAAGAACGTGGACTCCAACGTCAAAGG
[32 nt withheld, positions 4693-4724]
GCTGGCTAAGAACTCATCAGCCTCCCCGGTCCATCTACCCACGTACCAATGCACCAATTGGCCACAATGA
CGGCTACTACATGGTGCCATTCCTTCCTCTTTATAGGAATGGAGACTACCTCCTGTCCAACAATGCTCTT
GGATACGAGTACGCCTACCTGTTGGACCCAGGTCATTGCACAACACCAGAAATGCCCTCTGATCTGCAAA
AGACGTGAATATCTGTTCAGACACCCATATCCACTCTGTTCCACACAGGTCAGAGGTTTGTCCAGGAGTT
CTTGACAGAGGTGTAAAAAGTACTCAAAAATTTTACTCAAGTGAAAGTACAAGTACTTAGGGAAAATTTT
ACTCAATTAAAAGTAAAAGTATCTGGCTAGAATCTTACTTGAGTAAAAGTAAAAAAGTACTCCATTAAAA
TTGTACTTGAGTATTAAGGAAGTAAAAGTAAAAGCAAGAAAGAAAACTAGAGATTCTTGTTTAAGCTTTT
AATCTCAAAAAACATTAAATGAAATGCATACAAGGTTTTATCCTGCTTTAGAACTGTTTGTATTTAATTA
TCAAACTATAAGACAGACAATCTAATGCCAGTACACGCTACTCAAAGTTGTAAAACCTCAGATTTAACTT
CAGTAGAAGCTGATTCTCAAAATTGTTAGTGTCAAGCCTAGCTCTTTTGGGGCTGAAAAGCAATCCTGCA
GTGCTGAAAAGCCTCTCACAGGCAGCCGATGCGGGAAGAGGTGTATTAGTCTTGATAGAGAGGCTGCAAA
TAGCAGGAAACGTGAGCAGAGACTCCCTGGTGTCTGAAACACAGGCCAGATGGGCCCTCGAGCAGGAAAC
AGCTATGACCATGATTACGCCAAGCTATCAACTTTGTATAGAAAAGTTGGCACGCGCAGATTCCGTGTGG
GCCTGGTAATATCTTACCATTTTAAGCTATTTTAAGATTAGGGAAAAAAATTAAATAAAACTACTTTAAA
ATTACTTTCCTTAAAAAGCAACATATTTATTTAGTTTTTGTTTAACTGGCTCAAGATTGTAATATTTTAC
TTTTACATGTTTTTTTAAGTACCTAAATGTGTTCAAAAGTAAAGTATGTTATTGTTTTTTTTTTTTAATG
TTAGCTAAGCTTTAAATTGTAATATATTACTTTTAAAAGTGACTTTTTAAAAATGTAAATAAAAAAGTAA
CTATAAATGTGTAATGCATGTTATTTCTGTGGGTTTTTAATTTTCATCTCAACTGGGCTTACAATTTTAA
CATAATAAAAATCAAATCAAATCAAATCAGGCCCTTATTTGTCACATACACTCTTGTATACTGAAATAAA
CTAAATGTTGAGAAAAATTTAAATACACCAAAATAACGCATACCTTTTTTGTAATTACCTAAGTAAAACA
TTTAGTTCCTTTTTTAAGTGACTCAAGATTGTAATCTATTAATTGTAAAAGATAAAACTAGTGATCAATC
TGACGTGCTTCTATGCAGCCTGTGAGATTAATTGTGATGTTTAATTATTAAACAATTTAAATGGATCAAA
CATTTCACATGTGCTTATTGTGTCCAACAAAACCAGCAGAAGCACTTAAAAATATTGCATGACAACATGA
GTTTTTAATGTAAATTATATATACTTCCTAAACGAAGTTAATCATATTTCTAAAATAATAATGTCATTGA
AATATTTAAATAAATGATAAGCTTTAGTTGATTCAACATAAAATTGAAAGCAATAAGGACTTTTTTTTTT
TACAGCGGTGAAGCAAAAGCATGTAATAATCATATAATATAATAAATAAATAAATAAATAATGGCTCTTG
GTGCAAATATGAACACTTTAAATAAATATAGAATAAATATGATCAATAAGTCATAACGATGTGTTTTATG
TTGATTATAATTTAAACATGTTTCTAACGCAAGTTTTAAAAACTGTTTTAAAGTATTATTTTAAGTTATA
AGATCAATTTGACTCAACATTTTGTAGTGAAAATATGTTGTGTAAAATTAATATAATATACACTATAAAA
ATGCAGGGTTCCACACAATACATTAATGTTGTCCCAACACAAATCGATTAAGTTAACAAATATATGTGGA
TTGAACATAAAAAATTAAGTTGTCCCAATGAAATCTCAAGAATTGTGTTGTTTCAGCTCATTTTAAATAA
GTAGTTTTAACAAGTAAAAAATAACATATTTTTGAGTGTGTATATATATATATTACAAAATATAATAATA
TAAAATGTAAAAGATATAAACCATGCTACATATATTTAAGAGCTATTTTGCACATTACTTTTTTGCAAGC
CATTTTAGTGTTTTTTTTACAAATATATATTAGCTAAATATACAATATCTTAAATATACAATTAATCAGA
CATGCAATTAATGCATTTAACCTACATAAAAATACATGATCAACATATGTTTTATGCTGATTACAACTAA
ATCAAACGTAATGAAATTAATTTATAAAAGCGATTTAAATATGTCAATATTTTAAGTTAAAATCACTTGA
AACCTACTATAAATGAACTTAAATTAAAAAAATCTCCTTTAATTCCAATGCAACAGTGTTGTTTTTTCAG
CTGAGGACCCCCGGTGCAGATGGTTGGCCCCCGGCCCGCTATTCTAAGGAAGCCTTTCTTAATTTTAGGG
CGGCGCTGCATGCGCTCAGATCAGATTCACGGGTGGAGAGGGTTATTTTCTCTTTTTTATTTTTTCTTGC
CTGCTCATATTTGGGCCTGTGTGAACCCCAGGCTCCGCCTCGGCCCCCAGGAGCCGCTCTTATTTAAAGG
GGATCCTCGCCTTCAGTCTTCGTCCCAGTGGAAGCATCAGTCTTGTGATAACAACTTGGTGAGTCCTACA
GACCAGCGCTCGACTCTAGGCTTTAAATGCATTGATTTCTCTGGATTAGCTACCGGGAGAGTTTTAACTT
TGCTTATTAGTCTTGTGCTCGAACTGCTAGGTTTAAAGAGTGTTTTCTCTAATGCATGCATGAAGCGACA
GCTGAAAACCAGAAATAGAGCGTTTGTCCTCCTGTTAAACTCTAGCCTTTCTTTGGCATTTGTCAGTCCG
AGTCTTCAGCTGCCGGCAGGAGATTGGGTTTCAGTAACACTTGCTGAGCACAAACTACACGTGCTTTCTT
CAGATTTAATTCATTATTAATCATTCTAGATTTAAATGATGTTCTTACTCATTGCTGATTATTTTAGCCT
TGCGGAGCAGATTAAATGAGCACGTGTTTCATTAAGATTGATTTAAATATAATTAATATTTCACCACTGT
AGTTTTAAAATTGCCTTCTAAGTCATGGTTGATTTTTAATAGGTATCGGCTCTAATTAGATTACTATTTT
GGTTTTTAAATGTTATTTCTATTTCATTTGTAGGCTCGTTTTTAATGTGATTTTATTAGATTCTAGTTTT
AAAATCATCTCTTAGCCTTAATGAGCAGACTGAATGAACATGTTTCATTAAGATTAACTTCATTATAATG
AATTATTTAATCATTCTAGTGGGTTATAAATCAGCTCTATTTAAATTAATTGTCGTGTTTATTTCTATTT
AATTTTTGATTATTTTTTCAGGGTCGTTTTTATGTGATTTTTTCCCGTTTCTAATTTTAAACTAATTGTT
TGATTTTTATATGATTCGACTCTTTTTAAATGAATTGTTTTGCTTTTTTTATTGAGCATATATATATTAT
ACAATTTCAATCAACAATTGTTGTGCTTTTTAAATGTTGTTTCTATTTCATTTCTAGGGTCGATTTTATT
CGATTCTAGTTTTAAAATCGTGATTTTTAACTTCTAACCTTACTGAGCAGACTGAATGAACATGTTTCAT
CAAGATTAACTTCATTATAGTTAATTATTGAATCGTGCTAGTGGTTTATAAATCAGCTCTATTTAAATTA
ATCATCATCATTATTTCTATTTAATTTTTATTATTTCTTTAGGATTATTTTTATGTGATTTTTTTCACGT
TCTAGTTTTAAACTCAATGCTCATTACTGCTCACCCTTGCTGAGCAGTCTTTCGTTAAGATTAAATTAAT
TAATAACCATTCTAGTTTTAAAACAGTGTCTTAAGGCATAGCTGATATTTTACAAGTTTACTATTTAATA
TATCTCCTTTCTTTTTTTAGGGTCGATTTCATCTGATTTGATTAATTTTTATTATCTTCACTAAGCTTTT
TGTTCTAGGTTTTATTCTCAGTATTATTACTGTTATATTTGAACTGAATTTCTCCTCATAGTTTATTCAT
TTTATTTATTTATTTTTTGTTTATTCGCTATTTTGTATTTTAGTTTTTAATTAGAAATTTTATTAGAATC
GTTTTGAACTAGTTTTTATGCACTCTAACATTAATATTAAATCATAACTATTATTTTTATTATAATTTAT
TTGTGTTTATCTTTTTGTGTAGCTTTCATGTGTTTTTATTTTAGTTTTATTATGTTTGCATTGAATTTTT
TGGACTAGTTTATATAACGATATACAGAAAAGCCATGACAACAAATGTTTTTATAATACCTATTAAGTAT
AAGCTAATCAGATTTCCACTATTCTGTTCAAAGTTAACATTATTAGCCATTCTGATGGATCATTTGACAT
TTGTCATATGTCTTTATGAACACTGCTCTTTCAGATGCCACTTTTAAAGCTGTTTTTTACAGTAAATGAA
CGTTTATTATTATGACATTATTTCCTAAGGCCTCTAGAGTACAGCAGGATGTGGCGTGTGCATTACCGTG
TAATTATGCTGACTGTAAATGTGCATTTATAGACTGTCAGCATGTCTGACTGTGCGCTGTTGTGATTGGT
CCTGCACAGACCAAG
Features (pLannotate 1.2.2; 21 found; start..end, strand, type, name):
      2..22      +  protein_bind   attB1: mutant version of attB; core recombination site for the Gateway® BP reaction BP Clonase™
     32..727     +  CDS            mKate2: mKate2 is a basic (constitutively fluorescent) red fluorescent protein published in 2009, derived from Entacmaea quadricolor. It is reported to be a rapidly-maturing monomer with moderate acid sensitivity.
    729..753     -  protein_bind   attB2: mutant version of attB; recombination site for the Gateway® BP reaction BP Clonase™
    755..1381    +  CDS            RAB25: RAB25_HUMAN - Also known as CATX8. Experimental evidence at protein level: Swiss-Prot protein existence level 1. Involved in the regulation of cell survival. Promotes invasive migration of cells in which it functions to localize and maintain integrin alpha-V/beta-1 at the tips of extending pseudopodia (PubMed:17925226). Involved in the regulation of epithelial morphogenesis through the control of CLDN4 expression and localization at tight junctions (By similarity). May selectively regulate the apical recycling pathway. Together with MYO5B regulates transcytosis (By similarity). From Homo sapie
   1393..1413    -  protein_bind   attB3: mutant version of attB; core recombination site for the Gateway® BP reaction BP Clonase™
   1417..1437    +  CDS            lacZα (fragment): LacZα fragment of β-galactosidase; lacZ fragment
   1453..1587    -  polyA_signal   SV40 poly(A) signal: SV40 polyadenylation signal
   1610..1693    -  CDS            large T antigen (fragment): large T antigen from SV40 (simian virus 40)
   2259..2299    -  misc_feature   MCS (fragment): pBluescript multiple cloning site
   2312..2330    -  promoter       T3 promoter: promoter for bacteriophage T3 RNA polymerase
   2375..2391    -  protein_bind   lac operator: The lac repressor binds to the lac operator to inhibit transcription in E. coli. This inhibition can be relieved by adding lactose or isopropyl-β-D-thiogalactopyranoside (IPTG). lac repressor encoded by lacI
   2399..2429    -  promoter       lac promoter: promoter for the E. coli lac operon
   2444..2465    -  protein_bind   CAP binding site: CAP binding activates transcription in the presence of cAMP. E. coli catabolite activator protein
   2478..2570    -  CDS            lacI (fragment): lac repressor; lacI; The lac repressor binds to the lac operator to inhibit transcription in E. coli. This inhibition can be relieved by adding lactose or isopropyl-β-D-thiogalactopyranoside (IPTG).
   2753..3341    -  rep_origin     ori: high-copy-number ColE1/pMB1/pBR322/pUC origin of replication
   3512..4372    -  CDS            AmpR: β-lactamase; bla; confers resistance to ampicillin, carbenicillin, and related antibiotics
   4373..4477    -  promoter       AmpR promoter: bla
   4503..4724    -  rep_origin     M13 ori (fragment) (sequence partly withheld): M13 bacteriophage origin of replication; arrow indicates direction of (+) strand synthesis
   4724..5011    +  CDS            tyr (fragment) (sequence partly withheld): TYRO_ORYLA - Also known as tyro. Experimental evidence at transcript level: Swiss-Prot protein existence level 2. This is a copper-containing oxidase that functions in the formation of pigments such as melanins and other polyphenolic compounds. From Oryzias latipes (Japanese rice fish) (Japanese killifish).
   5593..5613    +  protein_bind   attB4: mutant version of attB; core recombination site for the Gateway® BP reaction BP Clonase™
   6514..6530    -  promoter       copia promoter (fragment): strong promoter from the Drosophila transposable element copia (Sinclair et al., 1986)
