[The description below was written by a language model from this plasmid's Addgene catalogue record and pLannotate feature annotations shown in this document.]
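Description:
actc1b-mKate2-rab25b is a zebrafish expression plasmid of about 9.6 kb, assembled by multisite Gateway cloning to drive muscle-specific production of the red fluorescent protein mKate2 fused to the N terminus of zebrafish rab25b. It is propagated in E. coli through a high-copy ColE1/pUC-type origin with ampicillin selection (AmpR with its bla promoter). The catalogue lists pDONR p2R-p3 as the backbone, which is the donor vector for a 3′ entry element. The sequenced plasmid instead looks like a finished three-fragment expression clone in a pBluescript-derived destination vector, with attB4, attB1, attB2 and attB3 sites, remnants of lac regulatory sequences, a T3 promoter and an M13 ori fragment.

The layout follows the att sites. The roughly 4 kb segment between attB4 and attB1 has no meaningful annotation (only a short, probably spurious copia promoter match) and is where the actc1b promoter named in the title would be expected to sit, although the feature tables do not label it. The mKate2 coding sequence lies between attB1 and attB2, followed between attB2 and attB3 by an open reading frame that the software matched to human RAB25, consistent with the zebrafish orthologue rab25b. An SV40 polyadenylation signal lies downstream of attB3, though it is annotated on the opposite strand. A short match to medaka tyrosinase upstream of attB4 is left unexplained by the record. The depositor and repository sequences carry the same 21 features in the same order, differing only in start point and by a few nucleotides in length.

The associated publication describes an in vivo cell biological screen into T-tubule formation, so the construct likely serves to visualise Rab25b localisation in zebrafish muscle fibres.
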