Addgene plasmid #109615: actc1b-mKate2-rab25b
Purpose: Muscle specific zebrafish expression of mKate2 fused to rab25b
Depositing lab: Rob Parton. Depositing organization: University of Queensland, Institute for Molecular Bioscience. Publication: In vivo cell biological screening identifies an endocytic capture mechanism for T-tubule formation. Hall TE, Martel N, Ariotti N, Xiong Z, Lo HP, Ferguson C, Rae J, Lim YW, Parton RG. Nat Commun. 2020 Jul 24;11(1):3711. doi: 10.1038/s41467-020-17486-w. PubMed 32709891.
Backbone
  Vector backbone: pDONR p2R-p3
  Vector type: Zebrafish plasmids
Growth in bacteria
  Bacterial resistance: Ampicillin, 100 μg/mL
  Growth temperature: 37°C
  Growth strain: DH5alpha
  Copy number: High Copy
Gene/Insert
  Gene/Insert name: rab25b
  Species: D. rerio (zebrafish)
  Entrez Gene: rab25b (a.k.a. zgc:112037)
  Tag / fusion protein: mKate2 (N terminal on insert)
  Cloning method: Gateway Cloning
Terms and licenses: Academic/Nonprofit Terms; Industry Terms: Not Available to Industry
How to cite: actc1b-mKate2-rab25b was a gift from Rob Parton (Addgene plasmid # 109615 ; http://n2t.net/addgene:109615 ; RRID:Addgene_109615)
